>Addgene plasmid #210030 | pPB9P2 | addgene full sequence | sequence record 413999 | Addgene NGS Result
TTAACCCTAGAAAGATAATCATATTGTGACGTACGTTAAAGATAATCATGTGTAAAATTGACGCATGTGT
TTTATCGGTCTGTATATCGAGGTTTATTTATTAATTTGAATAGATATTAAGTTTTATTATATTTACACTT
ACATACTAATAATAAATTCAACAAACAATTTATTTATGTTTATTTATTTATTAAAAAAAACAAAAACTCA
AAATTTCTTCTATAAAGTAACAAAACTTTTATGAGGGACAGCCCCCCCCCAAAGCCCCCAGGGATGTAAT
TACGTCCCTCCCCCGCTAGGGGGCAGCAGCGAGCCGCCCGGGGCTCCGCTCCGGTCCGGCGCTCCCCCCG
CATCCCCGAGCCGGCAGCGTGCGGGGACAGCCCGGGCACGGGGAAGGTGGCACGGGATCGCTTTCCTCTG
AACGCTTCTCGCTGCTCTTTGAGCCTGCAGACACCTGGGGGGATACGGGGAAAAGGCCTCCACGGCCAGA
CTAGAGGTACCAACGCGGCCTTTTTACGGTTCCTGGCCTTTTGCTGGCCTTTTGCTCACATGTGAGGGCC
TATTTCCCATGATTCCTTCATATTTGCATATACGATACAAGGCTGTTAGAGAGATAATTGGAATTAATTT
GACTGTAAACACAAAGATATTAGTACAAAATACGTGACGTAGAAAGTAATAATTTCTTGGGTAGTTTGCA
GTTTTAAAATTATGTTTTAAAATGGACTATCATATGCTTACCGTAACTTGAAAGTATTTCGATTTCTTGG
CTTTATATATCTTGTGGAAAGGACGAAACGCGTGAGACGTTCTCTGTATGAGACCACTGTCCACGTCTCG
AATTCGCTAGCTAGGTCTTGAAAGGAGTGGGAATTGGCTCCGGTGCCCGTCAGCTCGAGTTTACTCCCTA
TCAGTGATAGAGAACGTATGAAGAGTTTACTCCCTATCAGTGATAGAGAACGTATGCAGACTTTACTCCC
TATCAGTGATAGAGAACGTATAAGGAGTTTACTCCCTATCAGTGATAGAGAACGTATGACCAGTTTACTC
CCTATCAGTGATAGAGAACGTATCTACAGTTTACTCCCTATCAGTGATAGAGAACGTATATCCAGTTTAC
TCCCTATCAGTGATAGAGAACGTATAAGCTTTAGGCGTGTACGGTGGGCGCCTATAAAAGCAGAGCTCGT
TTAGTGAACCGTCAGATCGCCTGGAGCAATTCCACAACACTTTTGTCTTATACCAACTTTCCGTACCACT
TCCTACCCTCGTAAAGGTCTAGAGCTAGCGAGTTCGAATTTGCCACCATGGCCCCAAAGAAGAAGCGGAA
AGTCGACAAGAAGTACAGCATCGGCCTGGACATCGGCACCAACTCTGTGGGCTGGGCCGTGATCACCGAC
GAGTACAAGGTGCCCAGCAAGAAATTCAAGGTGCTGGGCAACACCGACCGGCACAGCATCAAGAAGAACC
TGATCGGAGCCCTGCTGTTCGACAGCGGCGAAACAGCCGAGGCCACCCGGCTGAAGAGAACCGCCAGAAG
AAGATACACCAGACGGAAGAACCGGATCTGCTATCTGCAAGAGATCTTCAGCAACGAGATGGCCAAGGTG
GACGACAGCTTCTTCCACAGACTGGAAGAGTCCTTCCTGGTGGAAGAGGATAAGAAGCACGAGCGGCACC
CCATCTTCGGCAACATCGTGGACGAGGTGGCCTACCACGAGAAGTACCCCACCATCTACCACCTGAGAAA
GAAACTGGTGGACAGCACCGACAAGGCCGACCTGCGGCTGATCTATCTGGCCCTGGCCCACATGATCAAG
TTCCGGGGCCACTTCCTGATCGAGGGCGACCTGAACCCCGACAACAGCGACGTGGACAAGCTGTTCATCC
AGCTGGTGCAGACCTACAACCAGCTGTTCGAGGAAAACCCCATCAACGCCAGCGGCGTGGACGCCAAGGC
CATCCTGTCTGCCAGACTGAGCAAGAGCAGACGGCTGGAAAATCTGATCGCCCAGCTGCCCGGCGAGAAG
AAGAATGGCCTGTTCGGAAACCTGATTGCCCTGAGCCTGGGCCTGACCCCCAACTTCAAGAGCAACTTCG
ACCTGGCCGAGGATGCCAAACTGCAGCTGAGCAAGGACACCTACGACGACGACCTGGACAACCTGCTGGC
CCAGATCGGCGACCAGTACGCCGACCTGTTTCTGGCCGCCAAGAACCTGTCCGACGCCATCCTGCTGAGC
GACATCCTGAGAGTGAACACCGAGATCACCAAGGCCCCCCTGAGCGCCTCTATGATCAAGAGATACGACG
AGCACCACCAGGACCTGACCCTGCTGAAAGCTCTCGTGCGGCAGCAGCTGCCTGAGAAGTACAAAGAGAT
TTTCTTCGACCAGAGCAAGAACGGCTACGCCGGCTACATTGACGGCGGAGCCAGCCAGGAAGAGTTCTAC
AAGTTCATCAAGCCCATCCTGGAAAAGATGGACGGCACCGAGGAACTGCTCGTGAAGCTGAACAGAGAGG
ACCTGCTGCGGAAGCAGCGGACCTTCGACAACGGCAGCATCCCCCACCAGATCCACCTGGGAGAGCTGCA
CGCCATTCTGCGGCGGCAGGAAGATTTTTACCCATTCCTGAAGGACAACCGGGAAAAGATCGAGAAGATC
CTGACCTTCCGCATCCCCTACTACGTGGGCCCTCTGGCCAGGGGAAACAGCAGATTCGCCTGGATGACCA
GAAAGAGCGAGGAAACCATCACCCCCTGGAACTTCGAGGAAGTGGTGGACAAGGGCGCTTCCGCCCAGAG
CTTCATCGAGCGGATGACCAACTTCGATAAGAACCTGCCCAACGAGAAGGTGCTGCCCAAGCACAGCCTG
CTGTACGAGTACTTCACCGTGTATAACGAGCTGACCAAAGTGAAATACGTGACCGAGGGAATGAGAAAGC
CCGCCTTCCTGAGCGGCGAGCAGAAAAAGGCCATCGTGGACCTGCTGTTCAAGACCAACCGGAAAGTGAC
CGTGAAGCAGCTGAAAGAGGACTACTTCAAGAAAATCGAGTGCTTCGACTCCGTGGAAATCTCCGGCGTG
GAAGATCGGTTCAACGCCTCCCTGGGCACATACCACGATCTGCTGAAAATTATCAAGGACAAGGACTTCC
TGGACAATGAGGAAAACGAGGACATTCTGGAAGATATCGTGCTGACCCTGACACTGTTTGAGGACAGAGA
GATGATCGAGGAACGGCTGAAAACCTATGCCCACCTGTTCGACGACAAAGTGATGAAGCAGCTGAAGCGG
CGGAGATACACCGGCTGGGGCAGGCTGAGCCGGAAGCTGATCAACGGCATCCGGGACAAGCAGTCCGGCA
AGACAATCCTGGATTTCCTGAAGTCCGACGGCTTCGCCAACAGAAACTTCATGCAGCTGATCCACGACGA
CAGCCTGACCTTTAAAGAGGACATCCAGAAAGCCCAGGTGTCCGGCCAGGGCGATAGCCTGCACGAGCAC
ATTGCCAATCTGGCCGGCAGCCCCGCCATTAAGAAGGGCATCCTGCAGACAGTGAAGGTGGTGGACGAGC
TCGTGAAAGTGATGGGCCGGCACAAGCCCGAGAACATCGTGATCGAAATGGCCAGAGAGAACCAGACCAC
CCAGAAGGGACAGAAGAACAGCCGCGAGAGAATGAAGCGGATCGAAGAGGGCATCAAAGAGCTGGGCAGC
CAGATCCTGAAAGAACACCCCGTGGAAAACACCCAGCTGCAGAACGAGAAGCTGTACCTGTACTACCTGC
AGAATGGGCGGGATATGTACGTGGACCAGGAACTGGACATCAACCGGCTGTCCGACTACGATGTGGACGC
TATCGTGCCTCAGAGCTTTCTGAAGGACGACTCCATCGACAACAAGGTGCTGACCAGAAGCGACAAGAAC
CGGGGCAAGAGCGACAACGTGCCCTCCGAAGAGGTCGTGAAGAAGATGAAGAACTACTGGCGGCAGCTGC
TGAACGCCAAGCTGATTACCCAGAGAAAGTTCGACAATCTGACCAAGGCCGAGAGAGGCGGCCTGAGCGA
ACTGGATAAGGCCGGCTTCATCAAGAGACAGCTGGTGGAAACCCGGCAGATCACAAAGCACGTGGCACAG
ATCCTGGACTCCCGGATGAACACTAAGTACGACGAGAATGACAAGCTGATCCGGGAAGTGAAAGTGATCA
CCCTGAAGTCCAAGCTGGTGTCCGATTTCCGGAAGGATTTCCAGTTTTACAAAGTGCGCGAGATCAACAA
CTACCACCACGCCCACGACGCCTACCTGAACGCCGTCGTGGGAACCGCCCTGATCAAAAAGTACCCTAAG
CTGGAAAGCGAGTTCGTGTACGGCGACTACAAGGTGTACGACGTGCGGAAGATGATCGCCAAGAGCGAGC
AGGAAATCGGCAAGGCTACCGCCAAGTACTTCTTCTACAGCAACATCATGAACTTTTTCAAGACCGAGAT
TACCCTGGCCAACGGCGAGATCCGGAAGCGGCCTCTGATCGAGACAAACGGCGAAACCGGGGAGATCGTG
TGGGATAAGGGCCGGGATTTTGCCACCGTGCGGAAAGTGCTGAGCATGCCCCAAGTGAATATCGTGAAAA
AGACCGAGGTGCAGACAGGCGGCTTCAGCAAAGAGTCTATCCTGCCCAAGAGGAACAGCGATAAGCTGAT
CGCCAGAAAGAAGGACTGGGACCCTAAGAAGTACGGCGGCTTCGACAGCCCCACCGTGGCCTATTCTGTG
CTGGTGGTGGCCAAAGTGGAAAAGGGCAAGTCCAAGAAACTGAAGAGTGTGAAAGAGCTGCTGGGGATCA
CCATCATGGAAAGAAGCAGCTTCGAGAAGAATCCCATCGACTTTCTGGAAGCCAAGGGCTACAAAGAAGT
GAAAAAGGACCTGATCATCAAGCTGCCTAAGTACTCCCTGTTCGAGCTGGAAAACGGCCGGAAGAGAATG
CTGGCCTCTGCCGGCGAACTGCAGAAGGGAAACGAACTGGCCCTGCCCTCCAAATATGTGAACTTCCTGT
ACCTGGCCAGCCACTATGAGAAGCTGAAGGGCTCCCCCGAGGATAATGAGCAGAAACAGCTGTTTGTGGA
ACAGCACAAGCACTACCTGGACGAGATCATCGAGCAGATCAGCGAGTTCTCCAAGAGAGTGATCCTGGCC
GACGCTAATCTGGACAAAGTGCTGTCCGCCTACAACAAGCACCGGGATAAGCCCATCAGAGAGCAGGCCG
AGAATATCATCCACCTGTTTACCCTGACCAATCTGGGAGCCCCTGCCGCCTTCAAGTACTTTGACACCAC
CATCGACCGGAAGAGGTACACCAGCACCAAAGAGGTGCTGGACGCCACCCTGATCCACCAGAGCATCACC
GGCCTGTACGAGACACGGATCGACCTGTCTCAGCTGGGAGGTGACTCTGGAGGATCTAGCGGAGGATCCT
CTGGCAGCGAGACACCAGGAACAAGCGAGTCAGCAACACCAGAGAGCAGTGGCGGCAGCAGCGGCGGCAG
CAGCACCCTAAATATAGAAGATGAGTATCGGCTACATGAGACCTCAAAAGAGCCAGATGTTTCTCTAGGG
TCCACATGGCTGTCTGATTTTCCTCAGGCCTGGGCGGAAACCGGGGGCATGGGACTGGCAGTTCGCCAAG
CTCCTCTGATCATACCTCTGAAAGCAACCTCTACCCCCGTGTCCATAAAACAATACCCCATGTCACAAGA
AGCCAGACTGGGGATCAAGCCCCACATACAGAGACTGTTGGACCAGGGAATACTGGTACCCTGCCAGTCC
CCCTGGAACACGCCCCTGCTACCCGTTAAGAAACCAGGGACTAATGATTATAGGCCTGTCCAGGATCTGA
GAGAAGTCAACAAGCGGGTGGAAGACATCCACCCCACCGTGCCCAACCCTTACAACCTCTTGAGCGGGCT
CCCACCGTCCCACCAGTGGTACACTGTGCTTGATTTAAAGGATGCCTTTTTCTGCCTGAGACTCCACCCC
ACCAGTCAGCCTCTCTTCGCCTTTGAGTGGAGAGATCCAGAGATGGGAATCTCAGGACAATTGACCTGGA
CCAGACTCCCACAGGGTTTCAAAAACAGTCCCACCCTGTTTAATGAGGCACTGCACAGAGACCTAGCAGA
CTTCCGGATCCAGCACCCAGACTTGATCCTGCTACAGTACGTGGATGACTTACTGCTGGCCGCCACTTCT
GAGCTAGACTGCCAACAAGGTACTCGGGCCCTGTTACAAACCCTAGGGAACCTCGGGTATCGGGCCTCGG
CCAAGAAAGCCCAAATTTGCCAGAAACAGGTCAAGTATCTGGGGTATCTTCTAAAAGAGGGTCAGAGATG
GCTGACTGAGGCCAGAAAAGAGACTGTGATGGGGCAGCCTACTCCGAAGACCCCTCGACAACTAAGGGAG
TTCCTAGGGAAGGCAGGCTTCTGTCGCCTCTTCATCCCTGGGTTTGCAGAAATGGCAGCCCCCCTGTACC
CTCTCACCAAACCGGGGACTCTGTTTAATTGGGGCCCAGACCAACAAAAGGCCTATCAAGAAATCAAGCA
AGCTCTTCTAACTGCCCCAGCCCTGGGGTTGCCAGATTTGACTAAGCCCTTTGAACTCTTTGTCGACGAG
AAGCAGGGCTACGCCAAAGGTGTCCTAACGCAAAAACTGGGACCTTGGCGTCGGCCGGTGGCCTACCTGT
CCAAAAAGCTAGACCCAGTAGCAGCTGGGTGGCCCCCTTGCCTACGGATGGTAGCAGCCATTGCCGTACT
GACAAAGGATGCAGGCAAGCTAACCATGGGACAGCCACTAGTCATTCTGGCCCCCCATGCAGTAGAGGCA
CTAGTCAAACAACCCCCCGACCGCTGGCTTTCCAACGCCCGGATGACTCACTATCAGGCCTTGCTTTTGG
ACACGGACCGGGTCCAGTTCGGACCGGTGGTAGCCCTGAACCCGGCTACGCTGCTCCCACTGCCTGAGGA
AGGGCTGCAACACAACTGCCTTGATATCCTGGCCGAAGCCCACGGAACCCGACCCGACCTAACGGACCAG
CCGCTCCCAGACGCCGACCACACCTGGTACACGGATGGAAGCAGTCTCTTACAAGAGGGACAGCGTAAGG
CGGGAGCTGCGGTGACCACCGAGACCGAGGTAATCTGGGCTAAAGCCCTGCCAGCCGGGACATCCGCTCA
GCGGGCTGAACTGATAGCACTCACCCAGGCCCTAAAGATGGCAGAAGGTAAGAAGCTAAATGTTTATACT
GATAGCCGTTATGCTTTTGCTACTGCCCATATCCATGGAGAAATATACAGAAGGCGTGGGTGGCTCACAT
CAGAAGGCAAAGAGATCAAAAATAAAGACGAGATCTTGGCCCTACTAAAAGCCCTCTTTCTGCCCAAAAG
ACTTAGCATAATCCATTGTCCAGGACATCAAAAGGGACACAGCGCCGAGGCTAGAGGCAACCGGATGGCT
GACCAAGCGGCCCGAAAGGCAGCCATCACAGAGACTCCAGACACCTCTACCCTCCTCATAGAAAATTCAT
CACCCTCTGGCGGCTCAAAAAGAACCGCCGACGGCAGCGAATTTGAGCCCAAGAAGAAGAGGAAAGTCTA
AAAGGGTTCGATCCCTACCGGTTAGTAATGAGTTTAAACGGGGGAGGCTAACTGAAACACGGAAGGAGAC
AATACCGGAAGGAACCCGCGCTATGACGGCAATAAAAAGACAGAATAAAACGCACGGGTGTTGGGTCGTT
TGTTCATAAACGCGGGGTTCGGTCCCAGGGCTGGCACTCTGTCGATACCCCACCGAGACCCCATTGGGGC
CAATACGCCCGCGTTTCTTCCTTTTCCCCACCCCACCCCCCAAGTTCGGGTGAAGGCCCAGGGCTCGCAG
CCAACGTCGGGGCGGCAGGCCCTGCCATAGCAGATCTGCGAAATCGGATCCAGCTGAATCTAAGTGGATC
TGCGATCGCTCCGGTGCCCGTCAGTGGGCAGAGCGCACATCGCCCACAGTCCCCGAGAAGTTGGGGGGAG
GGGTCGGCAATTGAACGGGTGCCTAGAGAAGGTGGCGCGGGGTAAACTGGGAAAGTGATGTCGTGTACTG
GCTCCGCCTTTTTCCCGAGGGTGGGGGAGAACCGTATATAAGTGCAGTAGTCGCCGTGAACGTTCTTTTT
CGCAACGGGTTTGCCGCCAGAACACAGCTGAAGCTTCGAGGGGCTCGCATCTCTCCTTCACGCGCCCGCC
GCCCTACCTGAGGCCGCCATCCACGCCGGTTGAGTCGCGTTCTGCCGCCTCCCGCCTGTGGTGCCTCCTG
AACTGCGTCCGCCGTCTAGGTAAGTTTAAAGCTCAGGTCGAGACCGGGCCTTTGTCCGGCGCTCCCTTGG
AGCCTACCTAGACTCAGCCGGCTCTCCACGCTTTGCCTGACCCTGCTTGCTCAACTCTACGTCTTTGTTT
CGTTTTCTGTTCTGCGCCGTTACAGATCTAAGCTGTGACCGGCGCCTACTCTAGAGCCGCCATGTCTAGA
CTGGACAAGAGCAAAGTCATAAACTCTGCTCTGGAATTACTCAATGGAGTCGGTATCGAAGGCCTGACGA
CAAGGAAACTCGCTCAAAAGCTGGGAGTTGAGCAGCCTACCCTGTACTGGCACGTGAAGAACAAGCGGGC
CCTGCTCGATGCCCTGCCAATCGAGATGCTGGACAGGCATCATACCCACTCCTGCCCCCTGGAAGGCGAG
TCATGGCAAGACTTTCTGCGGAACAACGCCAAGTCATACCGCTGTGCTCTCCTCTCACATCGCGACGGGG
CTAAAGTGCATCTCGGCACCCGCCCAACAGAGAAACAGTACGAAACCCTGGAAAATCAGCTCGCGTTCCT
GTGTCAGCAAGGCTTCTCCCTGGAGAACGCACTGTACGCTCTGTCCGCCGTGGGCCACTTTACACTGGGC
TGCGTATTGGAGGAACAGGAGCATCAAGTAGCAAAAGAGGAAAGAGAGACACCTACCACCGATTCTATGC
CCCCACTTCTGAAACAAGCAATTGAGCTGTTCGACCGGCAGGGAGCCGAACCTGCCTTCCTTTTCGGCCT
GGAACTAATCATATGTGGCCTGGAGAAACAGCTAAAGTGCGAAAGCGGCGGGCCGACCGACGCCCTTGAC
GATTTTGACTTAGACATGCTCCCAGCCGATGCCCTTGACGACTTTGACCTTGATATGCTGCCTGCTGACG
CTCTTGACGATTTTGACCTTGACATGCTCCCCGGGGAGGGCAGAGGAAGTCTACTAACATGCGGTGACGT
GGAGGAGAATCCCGGCCCTATGACCGAGTACAAGCCCACGGTGCGCCTCGCCACCCGCGACGACGTCCCC
AGGGCCGTACGCACCCTCGCCGCCGCGTTCGCCGACTACCCCGCCACGCGCCACACCGTCGATCCGGACC
GCCACATCGAGCGGGTCACCGAGCTGCAAGAACTCTTCCTCACGCGCGTCGGGCTCGACATCGGCAAGGT
GTGGGTCGCGGACGACGGCGCCGCGGTGGCGGTCTGGACCACGCCGGAGAGCGTCGAAGCGGGGGCGGTG
TTCGCCGAGATCGGCCCGCGCATGGCCGAGTTGAGCGGTTCCCGGCTGGCCGCGCAGCAACAGATGGAAG
GCCTCCTGGCGCCGCACCGGCCCAAGGAGCCCGCGTGGTTCCTGGCCACCGTCGGAGTCTCGCCCGACCA
CCAGGGCAAGGGTCTGGGCAGCGCCGTCGTGCTCCCCGGAGTGGAGGCGGCCGAGCGCGCCGGGGTGCCC
GCCTTCCTGGAGACCTCCGCGCCCCGCAACCTCCCCTTCTACGAGCGGCTCGGCTTCACCGTCACCGCCG
ACGTCGAGGTGCCCGAAGGACCGCGCACCTGGTGCATGACCCGCAAGCCCGGTGCCTGAAATCAACCTCT
GGATTACAAAATTTGTGGGTAAACTTGTTTATTGCAGCTTATAATGGTTACAAATAAAGCAATAGCATCA
CAAATTTCACAAATAAAGCATTTTTTTCACTGCATTCTAGTTGTGGTTTGTCCAAACTCATCAATGTATC
TTATCATGTCTGGAATTGACTCAAATGATGTCAATTAGTCTATCAGAAGCTCATCTGGTCTCCCTTCCGG
GGGACAAGACATCCCTGTTTAATATTTAAACAGCAGTGTTCCCAAACTGGGTTCTTATATCCCTTGCTCT
GGTCAACCAGGTTGCAGGGTTTCCTGTCCTCACAGGAACGAAGTCCCTAAAGAAACAGTGGCAGCCAGGT
TTAGCCCCGGAATTGACTGGATTCCTTTTTTAGGGCCGCGGCCCATTGGTATGGCTTTTTCCCCGTATCC
CCCCAGGTGTCTGCAGGCTCAAAGAGCAGCGAGAAGCGTTCAGAGGAAAGCGATCCCGTGCCACCTTCCC
CGTGCCCGGGCTGTCCCCGCACGCTGCCGGCTCGGGGATGCGGGGGGAGCGCCGGACCGGAGCGGAGCCC
CGGGCGGCTCGCTGCTGCGCCCTAGCGGGGGAGGGACGTAATTACATCCCTGGGGGCTTTGGGGGGGGGC
TGTCCCTGATATCTATAACAAGAAAATATATATATAATAAGTTATCACGTAAGTAGAACATGAAATAACA
ATATAATTATCGTATGAGTTAAATCTTAAAAGTCACGTAAAAGATAATCATGCGTCATTTTGACTCACGC
GGTCGTTATAGTTCAAAATCAGTGACACTTACCGCATTGACAAGCACGCCTCACGGGAGCTCCAAGCGGC
GACTGAGATGTCCTAAATGCACAGCGACGGATTCGCGCTATTTAGAAAGAGAGAGCAATATTTCAAGAAT
GCATGCGTCAATTTTACGCAGACTATCTTTCTAGGGTTAATCTAGCTGCATCAGGATCATATCGTCGGGT
CTTTTTTCCGGCTCAGTCATCGCCCAAGCTGGCGCTATCTGGGCATCGGGGAGGAAGAAGCCCGTGCCTT
TTCCCGCGAGGTTGAAGCGGCATGGAAAGAGTTTGCCGAGGATGACTGCTGCTGCATTGACGTTGAGCGA
AAACGCACGTTTACCATGATGATTCGGGAAGGTGTGGCCATGCACGCCTTTAACGGTGAACTGTTCGTTC
AGGCCACCTGGGATACCAGTTCGTCGCGGCTTTTCCGGACACAGTTCCGGATGGTCAGCCCGAAGCGCAT
CAGCAACCCGAACAATACCGGCGACAGCCGGAACTGCCGTGCCGGTGTGCAGATTAATGACAGCGGTGCG
GCGCTGGGATATTACGTCAGCGAGGACGGGTATCCTGGCTGGATGCCGCAGAAATGGACATGGATACCCC
GTGAGTTACCCGGCGGGCGCGCTTGGCGTAATCATGGTCATAGCTGTTTCCTGTGTGAAATTGTTATCCG
CTCACAATTCCACACAACATACGAGCCGGAAGCATAAAGTGTAAAGCCTGGGGTGCCTAATGAGTGAGCT
AACTCACATTAATTGCGTTGCGCTCACTGCCCGCTTTCCAGTCGGGAAACCTGTCGTGCCAGCTGCATTA
ATGAATCGGCCAACGCGCGGGGAGAGGCGGTTTGCGTATTGGGCGCTCTTCCGCTTCCTCGCTCACTGAC
TCGCTGCGCTCGGTCGTTCGGCTGCGGCGAGCGGTATCAGCTCACTCAAAGGCGGTAATACGGTTATCCA
CAGAATCAGGGGATAACGCAGGAAAGAACATGTGAGCAAAAGGCCAGCAAAAGGCCAGGAACCGTAAAAA
GGCCGCGTTGCTGGCGTTTTTCCATAGGCTCCGCCCCCCTGACGAGCATCACAAAAATCGACGCTCAAGT
CAGAGGTGGCGAAACCCGACAGGACTATAAAGATACCAGGCGTTTCCCCCTGGAAGCTCCCTCGTGCGCT
CTCCTGTTCCGACCCTGCCGCTTACCGGATACCTGTCCGCCTTTCTCCCTTCGGGAAGCGTGGCGCTTTC
TCATAGCTCACGCTGTAGGTATCTCAGTTCGGTGTAGGTCGTTCGCTCCAAGCTGGGCTGTGTGCACGAA
CCCCCCGTTCAGCCCGACCGCTGCGCCTTATCCGGTAACTATCGTCTTGAGTCCAACCCGGTAAGACACG
ACTTATCGCCACTGGCAGCAGCCACTGGTAACAGGATTAGCAGAGCGAGGTATGTAGGCGGTGCTACAGA
GTTCTTGAAGTGGTGGCCTAACTACGGCTACACTAGAAGAACAGTATTTGGTATCTGCGCTCTGCTGAAG
CCAGTTACCTTCGGAAAAAGAGTTGGTAGCTCTTGATCCGGCAAACAAACCACCGCTGGTAGCGGTGGTT
TTTTTGTTTGCAAGCAGCAGATTACGCGCAGAAAAAAAGGATCTCAAGAAGATCCTTTGATCTTTTCTAC
GGGGTCTGACGCTCAGTGGAACGAAAACTCACGTTAAGGGATTTTGGTCATGAGATTATCAAAAAGGATC
TTCACCTAGATCCTTTTAAATTAAAAATGAAGTTTTAAATCAATCTAAAGTATATATGAGTAAACTTGGT
CTGACAGTTACCAATGCTTAATCAGTGAGGCACCTATCTCAGCGATCTGTCTATTTCGTTCATCCATAGT
TGCCTGACTCCCCGTCGTGTAGATAACTACGATACGGGAGGGCTTACCATCTGGCCCCAGTGCTGCAATG
ATACCGCGAGACCCACGCTCACCGGCTCCAGATTTATCAGCAATAAACCAGCCAGCCGGAAGGGCCGAGC
GCAGAAGTGGTCCTGCAACTTTATCCGCCTCCATCCAGTCTATTAATTGTTGCCGGGAAGCTAGAGTAAG
TAGTTCGCCAGTTAATAGTTTGCGCAACGTTGTTGCCATTGCTACAGGCATCGTGGTGTCACGCTCGTCG
TTTGGTATGGCTTCATTCAGCTCCGGTTCCCAACGATCAAGGCGAGTTACATGATCCCCCATGTTGTGCA
AAAAAGCGGTTAGCTCCTTCGGTCCTCCGATCGTTGTCAGAAGTAAGTTGGCCGCAGTGTTATCACTCAT
GGTTATGGCAGCACTGCATAATTCTCTTACTGTCATGCCATCCGTAAGATGCTTTTCTGTGACTGGTGAG
TACTCAACCAAGTCATTCTGAGAATAGTGTATGCGGCGACCGAGTTGCTCTTGCCCGGCGTCAATACGGG
ATAATACCGCGCCACATAGCAGAACTTTAAAAGTGCTCATCATTGGAAAACGTTCTTCGGGGCGAAAACT
CTCAAGGATCTTACCGCTGTTGAGATCCAGTTCGATGTAACCCACTCGTGCACCCAACTGATCTTCAGCA
TCTTTTACTTTCACCAGCGTTTCTGGGTGAGCAAAAACAGGAAGGCAAAATGCCGCAAAAAAGGGAATAA
GGGCGACACGGAAATGTTGAATACTCATACTCTTCCTTTTTCAATATTATTGAAGCATTTATCAGGGTTA
TTGTCTCATGAGCGGATACATATTTGAATGTATTTAGAAAAATAAACAAATAGGGGTTCCGCGCACATTT
CCCCGAAAAGTGCCACCTAAATTGTAAGCGTTAATATTTTGTTAAAATTCGCGTTAAATTTTTGTTAAAT
CAGCTCATTTTTTAACCAATAGGCCGAAATCGGCAAAATCCCTTATAAATCAAAAGAATAGACCGAGATA
GGGT
[37 nt withheld, positions 13655-13691]
AAAGAACGTGGACTCCAACGTCAAAGG
[49 nt withheld, positions 13719-13767]
T
[91 nt withheld, positions 13769-13859]
G
[124 nt withheld, positions 13861-13984]
CCCATTCGCCATTCAGGCTGCGCAACTGTTGGGAAGGGCGATCGGTGCGGGCCTCTTCGCTATTACGCCA
GCTGGCGAAAGGGGGATGTGCTGCAAGGCGATTAAGTTGGGTAACGCCAGGGTTTTCCCAGTCACGACGT
TGTAAAACGACGGCCAGTGAGCGCGCCTCGTTCATTCACGTTTTTGAACCCGTGGAGGACGGGCAGACTC
GCGGTGCAAATGTGTTTTACAGCGTGATGGAGCAGATGAAGATGCTCGACACGCTGCAGAACACGCAGCT
AGA
Features (pLannotate 1.2.2; 26 found; start..end, strand, type, name):
    554..794     +  promoter       U6 promoter: RNA polymerase III promoter for human U6 snRNA
    851..869     +  CDS            small t antigen (fragment): SV40 (simian virus 40) small t antigen
    897..1275    +  promoter       TRE3G promoter: 3rd-generation Tet-responsive promoter that can be activated by binding of Tet-On® 3G
   1335..2936    +  CDS            Cas9(N): N-terminal portion of Streptococcus pyogenes Cas9 (Zetsche et al., 2015)
   2937..5431    +  CDS            Cas9(C) (fragment): C-terminal portion of Streptococcus pyogenes Cas9 (Zetsche et al., 2015)
   5535..7566    +  CDS            gag-pol (fragment): Moloney murine leukemia virus Gag-Pol polyprotein; gag-pol; contains a read-through stop codon
   7727..7775    +  polyA_signal   HSV TK poly(A) signal: herpes simplex virus thymidine kinase polyadenylation signal (Cole and Stacy, 1985)
   8006..8217    +  promoter       EF-1α core promoter: core promoter for human elongation factor EF-1α
   8230..8498    +  LTR            5' LTR (truncated): truncated 5' long terminal repeat (LTR) from human T-cell leukemia virus (HTLV) type 1
   8532..9229    +  CDS            rtTA3 (fragment): reverse tetracycline transactivator 3 activates expression from Tet-responsive promoters in the presence of doxycycline
   9159..9269    +  CDS            VP48: 3 tandem repeats of the minimal activation domain of herpes simplex virus VP16 (Cheng et al., 2013)
   9330..9929    +  CDS            PuroR (fragment): puromycin N-acetyltransferase; pac from Streptomyces; confers resistance to puromycin
   9930..9957    +  misc_feature   WPRE (fragment): woodchuck hepatitis virus posttranscriptional regulatory element
   9962..10083   +  polyA_signal   SV40 poly(A) signal: SV40 polyadenylation signal
  10101..10193   +  ncRNA          G-CSF SLDE: Accession: RF00183 - G-CSF factor stem-loop destabilising element (SLDE)
  10896..11363   +  CDS            B (fragment): PORTL_LAMBD - Experimental evidence at protein level: Swiss-Prot protein existence level 1. Forms the portal vertex of the capsid (PubMed:6228056, PubMed:6232391). This portal plays critical roles in head assembly, genome packaging, neck/tail attachment, and genome ejection (Probable). The portal protein multimerizes as a single ring-shaped homododecamer arranged around a central channel (PubMed:6232391). Binds to the terminase subunits to form the packaging machine (PubMed:7799432). From Escherichia phage lambda (Bacteriophage lambda).
  11399..11421   -  protein_bind   lac operator (fragment): The lac repressor binds to the lac operator to inhibit transcription in E. coli. This inhibition can be relieved by adding lactose or isopropyl-β-D-thiogalactopyranoside (IPTG). lac repressor encoded by lacI
  11425..11455   -  promoter       lac promoter: promoter for the E. coli lac operon
  11470..11491   -  protein_bind   CAP binding site: CAP binding activates transcription in the presence of cAMP. E. coli catabolite activator protein
  11504..11596   -  CDS            lacI (fragment): lac repressor; lacI; The lac repressor binds to the lac operator to inhibit transcription in E. coli. This inhibition can be relieved by adding lactose or isopropyl-β-D-thiogalactopyranoside (IPTG).
  11779..12367   -  rep_origin     ori: high-copy-number ColE1/pMB1/pBR322/pUC origin of replication
  12538..13398   -  CDS            AmpR: β-lactamase; bla; confers resistance to ampicillin, carbenicillin, and related antibiotics
  13399..13503   -  promoter       AmpR promoter: bla
  13556..13984   -  rep_origin     f1 ori (sequence partly withheld): f1 bacteriophage origin of replication; arrow indicates direction of (+) strand synthesis
  13989..14144   -  CDS            lacZα (fragment): LacZα fragment of β-galactosidase; lacZ fragment
  14146..14265   +  CDS            B (fragment): PORTL_LAMBD - Experimental evidence at protein level: Swiss-Prot protein existence level 1. Forms the portal vertex of the capsid (PubMed:6228056, PubMed:6232391). This portal plays critical roles in head assembly, genome packaging, neck/tail attachment, and genome ejection (Probable). The portal protein multimerizes as a single ring-shaped homododecamer arranged around a central channel (PubMed:6232391). Binds to the terminase subunits to form the packaging machine (PubMed:7799432). From Escherichia phage lambda (Bacteriophage lambda).
