[The description below was written by a language model from this plasmid's Addgene catalogue record and pLannotate feature annotations shown in this document.]
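Description:
pPB9P2 is a 14.3 kb mammalian expression and CRISPR plasmid built on the pPB backbone. The associated publication title indicates it is meant for piggyBac transposon delivery of CRISPR libraries. The automated feature table does not annotate piggyBac terminal repeats, so their positions cannot be confirmed from the record. In bacteria the plasmid is propagated through a high-copy ColE1/pUC-type origin with ampicillin/carbenicillin resistance (AmpR). An f1 origin and remnants of lac/lacZα cloning-vector sequence are also present. The short matches to the lambda portal protein B gene and to SV40 small t antigen are probably homology hits to stuffer or linker sequence rather than functional elements.

The payload combines three units on one strand. A human U6 Pol III promoter sits upstream of the cloning site for a prime editing guide RNA. The site is intended for PE2-style editing, which uses a pegRNA without a second nicking guide. Next, a TRE3G Tet-responsive promoter drives prime editor 2, a fusion of S. pyogenes Cas9 with the Moloney murine leukemia virus reverse transcriptase. The reverse transcriptase is annotated as a gag-pol fragment. The fusion is flanked by SV40 nuclear localisation signals and followed by an HSV TK polyadenylation signal. Finally, an EF-1α core promoter with an HTLV-1 5′ LTR fragment constitutively expresses the reverse tetracycline transactivator, which is joined through a T2A self-cleaving peptide to puromycin N-acetyltransferase. This unit ends in an SV40 poly(A) signal.

Together these units allow puromycin selection of cells carrying the cassette, while editor expression stays off until doxycycline activates rtTA at TRE3G. The construct serves as an all-in-one recipient for pegRNAs or pegRNA libraries, for engineering defined mutations in mammalian cells.
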