Addgene plasmid #210030: pPB9P2
Purpose: Contains PE2 prime editing gRNA cloning site, inducible prime editor 2, rtTA-T2A-puro
Depositing lab: Michael Talkowski. Depositing organization: Massachusetts General Hospital. Publication: Parallelized engineering of mutational models using piggyBac transposon delivery of CRISPR libraries. Nuttle X, Burt ND, Currall B, Moyses-Oliveira M, Mohajeri K, Bhavsar R, Lucente D, Yadav R, Tai DJC, Gusella JF, Talkowski ME. Cell Rep Methods. 2023 Dec 5:100672. doi: 10.1016/j.crmeth.2023.100672. PubMed 38091988.
Backbone
  Vector backbone: pPB
  Vector type: Mammalian Expression, CRISPR
  Selectable markers: Puromycin
Growth in bacteria
  Bacterial resistance: Ampicillin, 100 μg/mL
  Growth temperature: 30°C
  Growth strain: NEB Stable
  Growth instructions: recommend using LB with 100 µg/mL carbenicillin
  Copy number: Unknown
Gene/Insert 1
  Gene/Insert name: prime editor 2
  Species: Synthetic; Cas9 is from S. pyogenes; M-MLV RT is from the Moloney murine leukemia virus
  Insert size (bp): 6273
  Promoter: TRE3G
  Tag / fusion protein: SV40 NLS (N terminal on backbone); SV40 NLS (C terminal on backbone)
  Cloning method: Gibson Cloning
  Sequencing primers: 5′ N/A
Gene/Insert 2
  Gene/Insert name: rtta-T2A-puro
  Species: Synthetic
  Insert size (bp): 1395
  Promoter: EF-1α
  Cloning method: Gibson Cloning
  Sequencing primers: 5′ N/A
Terms and licenses: Academic/Nonprofit Terms; Industry Terms: Not Available to Industry
How to cite: pPB9P2 was a gift from Michael Talkowski (Addgene plasmid # 210030 ; http://n2t.net/addgene:210030 ; RRID:Addgene_210030)
